Addgene plasmid #164602: pBEL2297
Purpose: Complementation plasmid for MlaD (V24F)
Depositing lab: Gira Bhabha & Damian Ekiert. Depositing organization: NYU Grossman School of Medicine. Publication: Structure of bacterial phospholipid transporter MlaFEDB with substrate bound. Coudray N, Isom GL, MacRae MR, Saiduddin MN, Bhabha G, Ekiert DC. Elife. 2020 Nov 25;9. pii: 62518. doi: 10.7554/eLife.62518. PubMed 33236984.
Backbone
  Vector backbone: pBAD-His
  Vector type: Bacterial Expression
Growth in bacteria
  Bacterial resistance: Ampicillin, 100 μg/mL
  Growth temperature: 37°C
  Growth strain: DH5alpha
  Copy number: High Copy
Gene/Insert
  Gene/Insert name: MlaFEDCB
  Species: E. coli
  Mutation: MlaF-(6xHis-MlaE)-MlaD(Val24Phe)-MlaC-MlaB
  Cloning method: Gibson Cloning
Terms and licenses: Academic/Nonprofit Terms; Industry Terms: Not Available to Industry
How to cite: pBEL2297 was a gift from Gira Bhabha & Damian Ekiert (Addgene plasmid # 164602 ; http://n2t.net/addgene:164602 ; RRID:Addgene_164602)
