[The description below was written by a language model from this plasmid's Addgene catalogue record and pLannotate feature annotations shown in this document.]
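Description:
pBEL2297 is a bacterial expression plasmid of about 7.7 kb built on the pBAD-His backbone. It carries the E. coli mlaFEDCB operon and serves as a complementation construct for a point mutant of MlaD. The five genes, mlaF, mlaE, mlaD, mlaC and mlaB, lie in their native order as a single transcription unit downstream of the araBAD promoter. The divergently oriented araC gene encodes the regulator that makes this promoter responsive to L-arabinose. Transcription ends at the rrnB T1 and T2 terminators, which are preceded by a 5S rRNA segment carried over from the rrnB region. According to the catalogue entry, MlaE has an N-terminal 6xHis tag and MlaD carries a Val24Phe substitution. Neither the tag nor the mutation is annotated separately in the feature table.

The plasmid replicates in E. coli from a ColE1/pMB1-type origin and is recorded as high copy. Selection is with ampicillin through the bla gene and its own promoter. An M13 phage origin is also present, along with non-functional pBR322 remnants: fragments of bom, rop, the tetracycline resistance gene and its promoter.

MlaFEDB is an inner-membrane ABC transporter in a pathway that maintains outer-membrane lipid asymmetry by trafficking phospholipids between the two membranes. MlaC is the periplasmic component thought to shuttle lipid to the complex. Supplying the whole operon with one residue of the substrate-binding subunit MlaD altered allows the variant to be tested for whether it restores Mla function in a suitable mutant strain. The record does not specify the strain or the assay used.
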