Features (pLannotate 1.2.2; 18 found; start..end, strand, type, name):
     10..294     +  promoter       araBAD promoter: araBAD; promoter of the L-arabinose operon of E. coli; the araC regulatory gene is transcribed in the opposite direction (Guzman et al., 1995)
    328..1134    +  CDS            mlaF: MLAF_ECOLI - Also known as yrbF. Experimental evidence at protein level: Swiss-Prot protein existence level 1. Part of the ABC transporter complex MlaFEDB, which is involved in a phospholipid transport pathway that maintains lipid asymmetry in the outer membrane by retrograde trafficking of phospholipids from the outer membrane to the inner membrane. Responsible for energy coupling to the transport system. From Escherichia coli (strain K12).
   1199..1978    +  CDS            mlaE (sequence withheld): MLAE_ECOLI - Also known as yrbE. Experimental evidence at protein level: Swiss-Prot protein existence level 1. Part of the ABC transporter complex MlaFEDB, which is involved in a phospholipid transport pathway that maintains lipid asymmetry in the outer membrane by retrograde trafficking of phospholipids from the outer membrane to the inner membrane. Probably responsible for the translocation of the substrate across the membrane. From Escherichia coli (strain K12).
   1986..2534    +  CDS            mlaD: MLAD_ECOLI - Also known as yrbD. Experimental evidence at protein level: Swiss-Prot protein existence level 1. Part of the ABC transporter complex MlaFEDB, which is involved in a phospholipid transport pathway that maintains lipid asymmetry in the outer membrane by retrograde trafficking of phospholipids from the outer membrane to the inner membrane (PubMed:19383799, PubMed:27529189). MlaD functions in substrate binding with strong affinity for phospholipids and modulates ATP hydrolytic activity of the complex (PubMed:27529189). From Escherichia coli (strain K12).
   2556..3188    +  CDS            mlaC (sequence withheld): MLAC_ECOLI - Also known as yrbC. Experimental evidence at protein level: Swiss-Prot protein existence level 1. Involved in a phospholipid transport pathway that maintains lipid asymmetry in the outer membrane by retrograde trafficking of phospholipids from the outer membrane to the inner membrane. May transfer phospholipid across the periplasmic space and deliver it to the MlaFEDB complex at the inner membrane. From Escherichia coli (strain K12).
   3191..3481    +  CDS            mlaB: MLAB_ECOLI - Also known as yrbB. Experimental evidence at protein level: Swiss-Prot protein existence level 1. Part of the ABC transporter complex MlaFEDB, which is involved in a phospholipid transport pathway that maintains lipid asymmetry in the outer membrane by retrograde trafficking of phospholipids from the outer membrane to the inner membrane (PubMed:19383799, PubMed:27529189). MlaB plays critical roles in both the assembly and activity of the complex. May act by modulating MlaF structure and stability (PubMed:27529189). From Escherichia coli (strain K12).
   3647..3762    +  ncRNA          5S rRNA: Accession: RF00001 - 5S ribosomal RNA
   3766..3852    +  terminator     rrnB T1 terminator: Escherichia coli rrnB; transcription terminator T1 from the E. coli rrnB gene
   3944..3971    +  terminator     rrnB T2 terminator: transcription terminator T2 from the E. coli rrnB gene
   3990..4081    +  promoter       AmpR promoter: bla
   4082..4942    +  CDS            AmpR: β-lactamase; bla; confers resistance to ampicillin, carbenicillin, and related antibiotics
   4984..5364    +  rep_origin     M13 ori (sequence partly withheld): M13 bacteriophage origin of replication; arrow indicates direction of (+) strand synthesis
   5550..6137    +  rep_origin     ori: high-copy-number ColE1/pMB1/pBR322/pUC origin of replication
   6323..6374    -  misc_feature   bom (fragment): basis of mobility region from pBR322
   6490..6529    -  CDS            rop (fragment): Rop protein, which maintains plasmids at low copy number; rop
   6530..6715    -  CDS            TcR (fragment): tetracycline efflux protein; tet; confers resistance to tetracycline
   6725..6743    +  promoter       tet promoter (fragment): E. coli promoter for tetracycline efflux protein gene
   6833..7711    -  CDS            araC: L-arabinose regulatory protein; araC
>Addgene plasmid #164602 | pBEL2297 | addgene full sequence | sequence record 326371 | Addgene NGS Result
CATTCAGAGAAGAAACCAATTGTCCATATTGCATCAGACATTGCCGTCACTGCGTCTTTTACTGGCTCTT
CTCGCTAACCAAACCGGTAACCCCGCTTATTAAAAGCATTCTGTAACAAAGCGGGACCAAAGCCATGACA
AAAACGCGTAACAAAAGTGTCTATAATCACGGCAGAAAAGTCCACATTGATTATTTGCACGGCGTCACAC
TTTGCTATGCCATAGCATTTTTATCCATAAGATTAGCGGATCCTACCTGACGCTTTTTATCGCAACTCTC
TACTGTTTCTCCATACCCGTTTTTTTGGGCTAGCCGAAGGGTGAATTATGGAGCAGTCTGTGGCGAATTT
AGTCGATATGCGCGATGTCAGTTTTACGCGTGGCAATCGCTGCATCTTCGATAATATTTCCCTGACCGTG
CCGCGAGGGAAGATCACGGCGATCATGGGGCCATCGGGCATCGGTAAAACGACGCTACTCCGTCTGATTG
GCGGGCAAATCGCACCAGATCATGGTGAGATCCTTTTCGATGGTGAGAATATTCCGGCGATGTCTCGTTC
GCGCCTGTATACAGTGCGCAAACGGATGAGCATGTTATTTCAGTCCGGGGCGTTGTTCACTGATATGAAC
GTATTTGACAACGTCGCCTATCCACTGCGCGAACATACCCAACTTCCCGCGCCATTGTTGCATAGTACGG
TGATGATGAAGCTGGAGGCCGTGGGGCTGCGTGGAGCGGCTAAACTAATGCCTTCTGAACTTTCCGGTGG
GATGGCGCGGCGTGCAGCGCTGGCGCGTGCGATTGCGCTGGAGCCGGATCTCATCATGTTTGATGAACCT
TTTGTTGGGCAAGATCCCATCACCATGGGCGTACTGGTGAAGCTGATTTCTGAGCTGAACAGCGCGCTGG
GCGTGACTTGTGTGGTGGTTTCTCACGATGTGCCGGAAGTGTTAAGTATTGCGGATCACGCCTGGATCCT
GGCGGACAAAAAAATTGTCGCTCATGGCAGTGCCCAGGCGTTGCAGGCGAATCCTGATCCGCGCGTACGT
CAGTTTCTGGACGGGATAGCTGACGGGCCTGTTCCGTTCCGCTATCCTGCCGGCGATTATCACGCTGATC
TTTTACCAGGGAGTTAAGCCACTCATGCATCACCACCATCACCATCAGCATCAACACGAAAATCTGTATT
TTCAGGGG
[780 nt withheld, positions 1199-1978]
TGAGTTCATGCAAACGAAAAAAAATGAAATTTGGGTGGGTATCTTTTTATTAGCAGCACTGCTGGCGGCG
CTGTTTTTTTGCCTGAAGGCGGCGAACGTGACGTCCATACGTACTGAACCGACCTACACGCTTTATGCGA
CGTTCGATAACATTGGCGGCCTGAAAGCGCGCTCTCCGGTCAGTATTGGTGGCGTTGTTGTGGGTCGGGT
GGCGGATATTACGCTGGACCCGAAAACCTATCTGCCGCGCGTAACGCTGGAAATTGAACAACGTTATAAC
CACATTCCAGATACCAGTTCGCTGAGCATTCGTACTTCCGGCCTGCTGGGGGAACAATATCTGGCATTAA
ACGTCGGTTTTGAAGACCCGGAACTGGGGACTGCTATCCTGAAGGATGGCGATACAATTCAGGACACTAA
GTCTGCGATGGTGCTGGAAGATCTCATTGGTCAGTTCCTTTACGGTAGTAAAGGCGATGACAATAAGAAT
AGTGGCGATGCGCCAGCTGCTGCGCCAGGTAATAATGAAACCACTGAACCTGTGGGTACAACGAAATAAT
TTCAGGAGAACCGACGC
[633 nt withheld, positions 2556-3188]
TAATGAGCGAGTCACTGAGCTGGATGCAGACGGGTGACACGCTGGCGTTATCCGGAGAGCTGGATCAGGA
CGTTTTGCTACCGCTTTGGGAAATGCGTGAGGAAGCGGTGAAGGGGATTACCTGCATCGATCTTAGCCGT
GTCTCCCGCGTGGATACGGGGGGACTGGCACTGCTGCTCCATCTTATCGATCTGGCGAAAAAGCAGGGCA
ACAATGTGACGCTTCAGGGGGTAAACGACAAAGTGTATACCCTGGCGAAATTGTATAATTTGCCTGCTGA
TGTTCTGCCTCGTTAAGGTACCAAATTCCAGAAAAGAGACGCTGAAAAGCGTCTTTTTTCGTTTTGGTCC
TGGTCTGAGGAATGGTTGTAAGCTTGGCTGTTTTGGCGGATGAGAGAAGATTTTCAGCCTGATACAGATT
AAATCAGAACGCAGAAGCGGTCTGATAAAACAGAATTTGCCTGGCGGCAGTAGCGCGGTGGTCCCACCTG
ACCCCATGCCGAACTCAGAAGTGAAACGCCGTAGCGCCGATGGTAGTGTGGGGTCTCCCCATGCGAGAGT
AGGGAACTGCCAGGCATCAAATAAAACGAAAGGCTCAGTCGAAAGACTGGGCCTTTCGTTTTATCTGTTG
TTTGTCGGTGAACGCTCTCCTGAGTAGGACAAATCCGCCGGGAGCGGATTTGAACGTTGCGAAGCAACGG
CCCGGAGGGTGGCGGGCAGGACGCCCGCCATAAACTGCCAGGCATCAAATTAAGCAGAAGGCCATCCTGA
CGGATGGCCTTTTTGCGTTTCTACAAACTCTTTTGTTTATTTTTCTAAATACATTCAAATATGTATCCGC
TCATGAGACAATAACCCTGATAAATGCTTCAATAATATTGAAAAAGGAAGAGTATGAGTATTCAACATTT
CCGTGTCGCCCTTATTCCCTTTTTTGCGGCATTTTGCCTTCCTGTTTTTGCTCACCCAGAAACGCTGGTG
AAAGTAAAAGATGCTGAAGATCAGTTGGGTGCACGAGTGGGTTACATCGAACTGGATCTCAACAGCGGTA
AGATCCTTGAGAGTTTTCGCCCCGAAGAACGTTTTCCAATGATGAGCACTTTTAAAGTTCTGCTATGTGG
CGCGGTATTATCCCGTGTTGACGCCGGGCAAGAGCAACTCGGTCGCCGCATACACTATTCTCAGAATGAC
TTGGTTGAGTACTCACCAGTCACAGAAAAGCATCTTACGGATGGCATGACAGTAAGAGAATTATGCAGTG
CTGCCATAACCATGAGTGATAACACTGCGGCCAACTTACTTCTGACAACGATCGGAGGACCGAAGGAGCT
AACCGCTTTTTTGCACAACATGGGGGATCATGTAACTCGCCTTGATCGTTGGGAACCGGAGCTGAATGAA
GCCATACCAAACGACGAGCGTGACACCACGATGCCTGCAGCAATGGCAACAACGTTGCGCAAACTATTAA
CTGGCGAACTACTTACTCTAGCTTCCCGGCAACAATTAATAGACTGGATGGAGGCGGATAAAGTTGCAGG
ACCACTTCTGCGCTCGGCCCTTCCGGCTGGCTGGTTTATTGCTGATAAATCTGGAGCCGGTGAGCGTGGG
TCTCGCGGTATCATTGCAGCACTGGGGCCAGATGGTAAGCCCTCCCGTATCGTAGTTATCTACACGACGG
GGAGTCAGGCAACTATGGATGAACGAAATAGACAGATCGCTGAGATAGGTGCCTCACTGATTAAGCATTG
GTAACTGTCAGACCAAGTTTACTCATATATACTTTAGATTGATT
[125 nt withheld, positions 4983-5107]
C
[141 nt withheld, positions 5109-5249]
CCTTTGACGTTGGAGTCCACGTTCTTT
[37 nt withheld, positions 5277-5313]
ACCCTATCTCGGGCTATTCTTTTGATTTATAAGGGATTTTGCCGATTTCGGCCTATTGGTTAAAAAATGA
GCTGATTTAACAAAAATTTAACGCGAATTTTAACAAAATATTAACGTTTACAATTTAAAAGGATCTAGGT
GAAGATCCTTTTTGATAATCTCATGACCAAAATCCCTTAACGTGAGTTTTCGTTCCACTGAGCGTCAGAC
CCCGTAGAAAAGATCAAAGGATCTTCTTGAGATCCTTTTTTTCTGCGCGTAATCTGCTGCTTGCAAACAA
AAAAACCACCGCTACCAGCGGTGGTTTGTTTGCCGGATCAAGAGCTACCAACTCTTTTTCCGAAGGTAAC
TGGCTCAGCAGAGCGCAGATACCAAATACTGTCCTTCTAGTGTAGCCGTAGTTAGGCCACCACTTCAAGA
ACTCTGTAGCACCGCCTACATACCTCGCTCTGCTAATCCTGTTACCAGTGGCTGCTGCCAGTGGCGATAA
GTCGTGTCTTACCGGGTTGGACTCAAGACGATAGTTACCGGATAAGGCGCAGCGGTCGGGCTGAACGGGG
GGTTCGTGCACACAGCCCAGCTTGGAGCGAACGACCTACACCGAACTGAGATACCTACAGCGTGAGCTAT
GAGAAAGCGCCACGCTTCCCGAAGGGAGAAAGGCGGACAGGTATCCGGTAAGCGGCAGGGTCGGAACAGG
AGAGCGCACGAGGGAGCTTCCAGGGGGAAACGCCTGGTATCTTTATAGTCCTGTCGGGTTTCGCCACCTC
TGACTTGAGCGTCGATTTTTGTGATGCTCGTCAGGGGGGCGGAGCCTATGGAAAAACGCCAGCAACGCGG
CCTTTTTACGGTTCCTGGCCTTTTGCTGGCCTTTTGCTCACATGTTCTTTCCTGCGTTATCCCCTGATTC
TGTGGATAACCGTATTACCGCCTTTGAGTGAGCTGATACCGCTCGCCGCAGCCGAACGACCGAGCGCAGC
GAGTCAGTGAGCGAGGAAGCGGAAGAGCGCCTGATGCGGTATTTTCTCCTTACGCATCTGTGCGGTATTT
CACACCGCATAGGGTCATGGCTGCGCCCCGACACCCGCCAACACCCGCTGACGCGCCCTGACGGGCTTGT
CTGCTCCCGGCATCCGCTTACAGACAAGCTGTGACCGTCTCCGGGAGCTGCATGTGTCAGAGGTTTTCAC
CGTCATCACCGAAACGCGCGAGGCAGAAGGAGATGGCGCCCAACAGTCCCCCGGCCACGGGGCCTGCCAC
CATACCCACGCCGAAACAAGCGCTCATGAGCCCGAAGTGGCGAGCCCGATCTTCCCCATCGGTGATGTCG
GCGATATAGGCGCCAGCAACCGCACCTGTGGCGCCGGTGATGCCGGCCACGATGCGTCCGGCGTAGAGGA
TCTGCTCATGTTTGACAGCTTATCATCGATGCATAATGTGCCTGTCAAATGGACGAAGCAGGGATTCTGC
AAACCCTATGCTACTCCGTCAAGCCGTCAATTGTCTGATTCGTTACCAATTATGACAACTTGACGGCTAC
ATCATTCACTTTTTCTTCACAACCGGCACGGAACTCGCTCGGGCTGGCCCCGGTGCATTTTTTAAATACC
CGCGAGAAATAGAGTTGATCGTCAAAACCAACATTGCGACCGACGGTGGCGATAGGCATCCGGGTGGTGC
TCAAAAGCAGCTTCGCCTGGCTGATACGTTGGTCCTCGCGCCAGCTTAAGACGCTAATCCCTAACTGCTG
GCGGAAAAGATGTGACAGACGCGACGGCGACAAGCAAACATGCTGTGCGACGCTGGCGATATCAAAATTG
CTGTCTGCCAGGTGATCGCTGATGTACTGACAAGCCTCGCGTACCCGATTATCCATCGGTGGATGGAGCG
ACTCGTTAATCGCTTCCATGCGCCGCAGTAACAATTGCTCAAGCAGATTTATCGCCAGCAGCTCCGAATA
GCGCCCTTCCCCTTGCCCGGCGTTAATGATTTGCCCAAACAGGTCGCTGAAATGCGGCTGGTGCGCTTCA
TCCGGGCGAAAGAACCCCGTATTGGCAAATATTGACGGCCAGTTAAGCCATTCATGCCAGTAGGCGCGCG
GACGAAAGTAAACCCACTGGTGATACCATTCGCGAGCCTCCGGATGACGACCGTAGTGATGAATCTCTCC
TGGCGGGAACAGCAAAATATCACCCGGTCGGCAAACAAATTCTCGTCCCTGATTTTTCACCACCCCCTGA
CCGCGAATGGTGAGATTGAGAATATAACCTTTCATTCCCAGCGGTCGGTCGATAAAAAAATCGAGATAAC
CGTTGGCCTCAATCGGCGTTAAACCCGCCACCAGATGGGCATTAAACGAGTATCCCGGCAGCAGGGGATC
ATTTTGCGCTTCAGCCATACTTTTCATACTCCCGC
